Addgene plasmid #187882: UAS-dsarm(E,K450R)::flag
Purpose: Gal4/UAS expression of dSarm(isoE,K450R)::FLAG
Depositing lab: Lukas Neukomm. Depositing organization: Universite de Lausanne (UNIL). Publication: The NAD(+) precursor NMN activates dSarm to trigger axon degeneration in Drosophila. Llobet Rosell A, Paglione M, Gilley J, Kocia M, Perillo G, Gasparrini M, Cialabrini L, Raffaelli N, Angeletti C, Orsomando G, Wu PH, Coleman MP, Loreto A, Neukomm LJ. Elife. 2022 Dec 7;11:e80245. doi: 10.7554/eLife.80245. PubMed 36476387.
Backbone
  Vector backbone: pCASPR (attB)
  Backbone size w/o insert (bp): 9000
  Total vector size (bp): 12000
Growth in bacteria
  Bacterial resistance: Ampicillin, 100 μg/mL
  Growth temperature: 37°C
  Growth strain: DH5alpha
  Copy number: Unknown
Gene/Insert
  Gene/Insert name: dSarm isoform E
  Insert size (bp): 3200
  Mutation: K450R
  Entrez Gene: Sarm (a.k.a. Dmel_CG43119, CG13680, CG13681, CG34373, CG43119, CG7905, CG7915, Dmel\CG43119, Dmel_CG13680, Dmel_CG13681, Dmel_CG34373, Dmel_CG7915, Ect4, Ect4/SARM, SARM, anon-WO0118547.272, dSARM, dSARM1, dSarm, dsarm, ect4)
  Tag / fusion protein: FLAG (C terminal on insert)
Terms and licenses: Academic/Nonprofit Terms; Industry Terms: Not Available to Industry
How to cite: UAS-dsarm(E,K450R)::flag was a gift from Lukas Neukomm (Addgene plasmid # 187882 ; http://n2t.net/addgene:187882 ; RRID:Addgene_187882)
