[The description below was written by a language model from this plasmid's Addgene catalogue record and pLannotate feature annotations shown in this document.]
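Description:
UAS-dsarm(E,K450R)::flag is a Drosophila transgenesis plasmid of about 12 kb, built on a backbone recorded as pCASPR (attB), for Gal4/UAS-controlled expression of a mutant form of dSarm. In E. coli it is maintained through a high-copy ColE1/pUC-type origin and selected with ampicillin via the β-lactamase gene. An f1 origin and remnants of a lacZα/lac promoter cloning region flanked by T7 and T3 promoters are also present. For fly work, the plasmid carries a φC31 integrase attB site, which allows site-specific insertion into a genomic attP landing site. It also carries the mini-white gene, an eye-colour marker for identifying transformants. A single loxP site lies between mini-white and the expression cassette.

The payload is the roughly 3.2 kb coding sequence of dSarm isoform E (Sarm/Ect4, the fly SARM1 orthologue) carrying a K450R substitution and a C-terminal FLAG tag. It sits downstream of five tandem Gal4-binding UAS elements and the hsp70 basal promoter, so transcription depends on Gal4 supplied by a driver line. This allows tissue- or cell-type-specific expression. The cassette ends with SV40 sequences that provide the small t intron and a polyadenylation signal; the annotated T-antigen and NLS fragments are part of this 3′ region rather than expressed tags. The feature annotation matches only part of the Sarm coding region and does not pick up the FLAG tag, and the short "9xHis" hit upstream is probably a chance match within the insert. The depositor and sequencing-derived records agree closely, differing by a few dozen bases, partly in the UAS repeats. The associated study concerns NMN activation of dSarm in axon degeneration, though the record does not state the functional effect of K450R.
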