Features (pLannotate 1.2.2; 25 found; start..end, strand, type, name):
      4..432     +  rep_origin     f1 ori (sequence partly withheld): f1 bacteriophage origin of replication; arrow indicates direction of (+) strand synthesis
    463..620     -  CDS            lacZα (fragment): LacZα fragment of β-galactosidase; lacZ fragment
    623..641     +  promoter       T7 promoter: promoter for bacteriophage T7 RNA polymerase
    666..4802    +  gene           mini-white: white; This modified version of the white gene lacks part of the first intron.
   4809..4842    -  protein_bind   loxP: Cre-mediated recombination occurs in the 8-bp core sequence (GCATACAT). Cre recombinase
   4872..4893    -  misc_feature   MCS (fragment): pUC18/19 multiple cloning site
   4892..4986    +  protein_bind   5X UAS: five tandem copies of the "ScaI site" 17-mer CGGAGTACTGTCCTCCG, an upstream activating sequence (UAS) that efficiently binds yeast Gal4 (Webster et al., 1988; Pfeiffer et al., 2010) GAL4
   5005..5243    +  promoter       hsp70 promoter: Drosophila melanogaster hsp70Bb promoter
   5656..5677    +  CDS            9xHis (fragment): 9xHis affinity tag
   5878..8325    +  CDS            Sarm (fragment): SARM1_DROME - Also known as Ect4 From Drosophila melanogaster (Fruit fly).
   8657..8731    +  CDS            small t antigen (fragment): SV40 (simian virus 40) small t antigen
   8733..8798    +  intron         small t intron: SV40 (simian virus 40) small t antigen intron
   8928..8948    +  CDS            SV40 NLS: nuclear localization signal of SV40 (simian virus 40) large T antigen
   8955..9089    +  CDS            LT_POVHA (fragment): Protein inferred from homology: Swiss-Prot protein existence level 3. Isoform large T antigen is a key early protein essential for both driving viral replication and inducing cellular transformation. Plays a role in viral genome replication by driving entry of quiescent cells into the cell cycle and by autoregulating the synthesis of viral early mRNA. Displays highly oncogenic activities by corrupting the host cellular checkpoint mechanisms that guard cell division and the transcription, replication, and repair of DNA. Participates in the modulation of cellular gene expression preceeding viral
   9114..9197    +  CDS            large T antigen (fragment): large T antigen from SV40 (simian virus 40)
   9220..9354    +  polyA_signal   SV40 poly(A) signal: SV40 polyadenylation signal
   9421..9490    +  protein_bind   attB: attB site for the φC31 integrase (Groth et al., 2000) phage φC31 integrase
   9709..9727    -  promoter       T3 promoter: promoter for bacteriophage T3 RNA polymerase
   9770..9792    -  protein_bind   lac operator (fragment): The lac repressor binds to the lac operator to inhibit transcription in E. coli. This inhibition can be relieved by adding lactose or isopropyl-β-D-thiogalactopyranoside (IPTG). lac repressor encoded by lacI
   9796..9826    -  promoter       lac promoter: promoter for the E. coli lac operon
   9841..9862    -  protein_bind   CAP binding site: CAP binding activates transcription in the presence of cAMP. E. coli catabolite activator protein
   9875..9967    -  CDS            lacI (fragment): lac repressor; lacI; The lac repressor binds to the lac operator to inhibit transcription in E. coli. This inhibition can be relieved by adding lactose or isopropyl-β-D-thiogalactopyranoside (IPTG).
  10150..10738   -  rep_origin     ori: high-copy-number ColE1/pMB1/pBR322/pUC origin of replication
  10909..11769   -  CDS            AmpR: β-lactamase; bla; confers resistance to ampicillin, carbenicillin, and related antibiotics
  11770..11874   -  promoter       AmpR promoter: bla
>Addgene plasmid #187882 | UAS-dsarm(E,K450R)::flag | depositor full sequence | sequence record 364486 | UAS-dsarm(E,K450R)::flag sequence 11897 bps
CTG
[124 nt withheld, positions 4-127]
C
[91 nt withheld, positions 129-219]
A
[49 nt withheld, positions 221-269]
CCTTTGACGTTGGAGTCCACGTTCTTT
[37 nt withheld, positions 297-333]
ACCCTATCTCGGTCTATTCTTTTGATTTATAAGGGATTTTGCCGATTTCGGCCTATTGGTTAAAAAATGA
GCTGATTTAACAAAAATTTAACGCGAATTTTAACAAAATATTAACGCTTACAATTTCCATTCGCCATTCA
GGCTGCGCAACTGTTGGGAAGGGCGATCGGTGCGGGCCTCTTCGCTATTACGCCAGCTGGCGAAAGGGGG
ATGTGCTGCAAGGCGATTAAGTTGGGTAACGCCAGGGTTTTCCCAGTCACGACGTTGTAAAACGACGGCC
AGTGAATTGTAATACGACTCACTATAGGGCGAATTGGGTACGTACCGGGCCCCTAGTATGTATGTAAGTT
AATAAAACCCATTTTTGCGGAAAGTAGATAAAAAAAACATTTTTTTTTTTTACTGCACTGGATATCATTG
AACTTATCTGATCAGTTTTAAATTTACTTCGATCCAAGGGTATTTGATGTACCAGGTTCTTTCGATTACC
TCTCACTCAAAATGACATTCCACTCAAAGTCAGCGCTGTTTGCCTCCTTCTCTGTCCACAGAAATATCGC
CGTCTCTTTCGCCGCTGCGTCCGCTATCTCTTTCGCCACCGTTTGTAGCGTTACGTAGCGTCAATGTCCG
CCTTCAGTTGCATTTTGTCAGCGGTTTCGTGACGAAGCTCCAAGCGGTTTACGCCATCAATTAAACACAA
AGTGCTGTGCCAAAACTCCTCTCGCTTCTTATTTTTGTTTGTTTTTTGAGTGATTGGGGTGGTGATTGGT
TTTGGGTGGGTAAGCAGGGGAAAGTGTGAAAAATCCCGGCAATGGGCCAAGAGGATCAGGAGCTATTAAT
TCGCGGAGGCAGCAAACACCCATCTGCCGAGCATCTGAACAATGTGAGTAGTACATGTGCATACATCTTA
AGTTCACTTGATCTATAGGAACTGCGATTGCAACATCAAATTGTCTGCGGCGTGAGAACTGCGACCCACA
AAAATCCCAAACCGCAATTGCACAAACAAATAGTGACACGAAACAGATTATTCTGGTAGCTGTTCTCGCT
ATATAAGACAATTTTTGAGATCATATCATGATCAAGACATCTAAAGGCATTCATTTTCGACTATATTCTT
TTTTACAAAAAATATAACAACCAGATATTTTAAGCTGATCCTAGATGCACAAAAAATAAATAAAAGTATA
AACCTACTTCGTAGGATACTTCGGGGTACTTTTTGTTCGGGGTTAGATGAGCATAACGCTTGTAGTTGAT
ATTTGAGATCCCCTATCATTGCAGGGTGACAGCGGAGCGGCTTCGCAGAGCTGCATTAACCAGGGCTTCG
GGCAGGCCAAAAACTACGGCACGCTCCGGCCACCCAGTCCGCCGGAGGACTCCGGTTCAGGGAGCGGCCA
ACTAGCCGAGAACCTCACCTATGCCTGGCACAATATGGACATCTTTGGGGCGGTCAATCAGCCGGGCTCC
GGATGGCGGCAGCTGGTCAACCGGACACGCGGACTATTCTGCAACGAGCGACACATACCGGCGCCCAGGA
AACATTTGCTCAAGAACGGTGAGTTTCTATTCGCAGTCGGCTGATCTGTGTGAAATCTTAATAAAGGGTC
CAATTACCAATTTGAAACTCAGTTTGCGGCGTGGCCTATCCGGGCGAACTTTTGGCCGTGATGGGCAGTT
CCGGTGCCGGAAAGACGACCCTGCTGAATGCCCTTGCCTTTCGATCGCCGCAGGGCATCCAAGTATCGCC
ATCCGGGATGCGACTGCTCAATGGCCAACCTGTGGACGCCAAGGAGATGCAGGCCAGGTGCGCCTATGTC
CAGCAGGATGACCTCTTTATCGGCTCCCTAACGGCCAGGGAACACCTGATTTTCCAGGCCATGGTGCGGA
TGCCACGACATCTGACCTATCGGCAGCGAGTGGCCCGCGTGGATCAGGTGATCCAGGAGCTTTCGCTCAG
CAAATGTCAGCACACGATCATCGGTGTGCCCGGCAGGGTGAAAGGTCTGTCCGGCGGAGAAAGGAAGCGT
CTGGCATTCGCCTCCGAGGCACTAACCGATCCGCCGCTTCTGATCTGCGATGAGCCCACCTCCGGACTGG
ACTCATTTACCGCCCACAGCGTCGTCCAGGTGCTGAAGAAGCTGTCGCAGAAGGGCAAGACCGTCATCCT
GACCATTCATCAGCCGTCTTCCGAGCTGTTTGAGCTCTTTGACAAGATCCTTCTGATGGCCGAGGGCAGG
GTAGCTTTCTTGGGCACTCCCAGCGAAGCCGTCGACTTCTTTTCCTAGTGAGTTCGATGTGTTTATTAAG
GGTATCTAGCATTACATTACATCTCAACTCCTATCCAGCGTGGGTGCCCAGTGTCCTACCAACTACAATC
CGGCGGACTTTTACGTACAGGTGTTGGCCGTTGTGCCCGGACGGGAGATCGAGTCCCGTGATCGGATCGC
CAAGATATGCGACAATTTTGCTATTAGCAAAGTAGCCCGGGATATGGAGCAGTTGTTGGCCACCAAAAAT
TTGGAGAAGCCACTGGAGCAGCCGGAGAATGGGTACACCTACAAGGCCACCTGGTTCATGCAGTTCCGGG
CGGTCCTGTGGCGATCCTGGCTGTCGGTGCTCAAGGAACCACTCCTCGTAAAAGTGCGACTTATTCAGAC
AACGGTGAGTGGTTCCAGTGGAAACAAATGATATAACGCTTACAATTCTTGGAAACAAATTCGCTAGATT
TTAGTTAGAATTGCCTGATTCCACACCCTTCTTAGTTTTTTTCAATGAGATGTATAGTTTATAGTTTTGC
AGAAAATAAATAAATTTCATTTAACTCGCGAACATGTTGAAGATATGAATATTAATGAGATGCGAGTAAC
ATTTTAATTTGCAGATGGTTGCCATCTTGATTGGCCTCATCTTTTTGGGCCAACAACTCACGCAAGTGGG
CGTGATGAATATCAACGGAGCCATCTTCCTCTTCCTGACCAACATGACCTTTCAAAACGTCTTTGCCACG
ATAAATGTAAGTCTTGTTTAGAATACATTTGCATATTAATAATTTACTAACTTTCTAATGAATCGATTCG
ATTTAGGTGTTCACCTCAGAGCTGCCAGTTTTTATGAGGGAGGCCCGAAGTCGACTTTATCGCTGTGACA
CATACTTTCTGGGCAAAACGATTGCCGAATTACCGCTTTTTCTCACAGTGCCACTGGTCTTCACGGCGAT
TGCCTATCCGATGATCGGACTGCGGGCCGGAGTGCTGCACTTCTTCAACTGCCTGGCGCTGGTCACTCTG
GTGGCCAATGTGTCAACGTCCTTCGGATATCTAATATCCTGCGCCAGCTCCTCGACCTCGATGGCGCTGT
CTGTGGGTCCGCCGGTTATCATACCATTCCTGCTCTTTGGCGGCTTCTTCTTGAACTCGGGCTCGGTGCC
AGTATACCTCAAATGGTTGTCGTACCTCTCATGGTTCCGTTACGCCAACGAGGGTCTGCTGATTAACCAA
TGGGCGGACGTGGAGCCGGGCGAAATTAGCTGCACATCGTCGAACACCACGTGCCCCAGTTCGGGCAAGG
TCATCCTGGAGACGCTTAACTTCTCCGCCGCCGATCTGCCGCTGGACTACGTGGGTCTGGCCATTCTCAT
CGTGAGCTTCCGGGTGCTCGCATATCTGGCTCTAAGACTTCGGGCCCGACGCAAGGAGTAGCCGACATAT
ATCCGAAATAACTGCTTGTTTTTTTTTTTTACCATTATTACCATCGTGTTTACTGTTTATTGCCCCCTCA
AAAAGCTAATGTAATTATATTTGTGCCAATAAAAACAAGATATGACCTATAGAATACAAGTATTTCCCCT
TCGAACATCCCCACAAGTAGACTTTGGATTTGTCTTCTAACCAAAAGACTTACACACCTGCATACCTTAC
ATCAAAAACTCGTTTATCGCTACATAAAACACCGGGATATATTTTTTATATACATACTTTTCAAATCGCG
CGCCCTCTTCATAATTCACCTCCACCACACCACGTTTCGTAGTTGCTCTTTCGCTGTCTCCCACCCGCTC
TCCGCAACACATTCACCTTTTGTTCGACGACCTTGGAGCGACTGTCGTTAGTTCCGCGCGATTCGGTTCG
CTCAAATGGTTCCGAGTGGTTCATTTCGTCTCAATAGAAATTAGTAATAAATATTTGTATGTACAATTTA
TTTGCTCCAATATATTTGTATATATTTCCCTCACAGCTATATTTATTCTAATTTAATATTATGACTTTTT
AAGGTAATTTTTTGTGACCTGTTCGGAGTGATTAGCGTTACAATTTGAACTGAAAGTGACATCCAGTGTT
TGTTCCTTGTGTAGATGCATCTCAAAAAAATGGTGGGCATAATAGTGTTGTTTATATATATCAAAAATAA
CAACTATAATAATAAGAATACATTTAATTTAGAAAATGCTTGGATTTCACTGGAACTAGGCTAGCATAAC
TTCGTATAATGTATGCTATACGAAGTTATGCTAGCGGATCCAAAAGCTTTCCGGATCCAAGCTTGCATGC
CTGCAGGTCGGAGTACTGTCCTCCGAGCGGAGTACTGTCCTCCGAGCGGAGTACTGTCCTCCGAGCGGAG
TACTGTCCTCCGAGCGGAGTACTGTCCTCCGAGCGGAGACTCTAGCGAGCGCCGGAGTATAAATAGAGGC
GCTTCGTCTACGGAGCGACAATTCAATTCAAACAAGCAAAGTGAACACGTCGCTAAGCGAAAGCTAAGCA
AATAAACAAGCGCAGCTGAACAAGCTAAACAATCTGCAGTAAAGTGCAAGTTAAAGTGAATCAATTAAAA
GTAACCAGCAACCAAGTAAATCAACTGCAACTACTGAAATCTGCCAAGAAGTAATTATTGAATACAAGAA
GAGAACTCTGAATAGGGAATTGGGAATTCATGTCCAATCAGGCACCCTGGCCCGTTCGCAAGGGCATCTT
CCGCTCGAGCGGTCAGTCGGATTTCACGCCAACCCGATCGCCTAGTCCCATTGTGGAGATGCCATTATCC
CCGCCGCCGGTGGCCACGCCCTCGAATAGATTTGGAATCAATTCACCGCTCTCCCCACCGCCGCAGCCTA
TTCAAGTGGTGGCGGGTTCAACGACAGCCACTACCATGTCCACTGCGTCCGCTGCCAGAGTGTCTGGTGC
AGCTGCCTCCACTTCATCCTCGTCCTCCTCTTCTTCGTCGTCGCAGTGCTCGTCGCAAACCTCGTCGAGT
TCTAGTTCGCACACCAGAGTACGTAAAAGTTCTAACCCGCCCCCACAGCCAATTACCAGTTGTCCACTGT
CGCCACCACCACCACCACCACCACAGCAACAACAACAACTACCACAACAACTGCCACCTCCAACGCCCAT
CAACAACACCAACCACTCAGCAATTACAACACCCAATCACAACAATAACCACAACTGCAATCAAATGAGA
AATGTACGCGAAATTCCCATTGAGGTGGAGCAGAGCAAGGAAGCCCTCTCACTCCGCACCGGCGACATCA
CACAGCAGGCGAGCAACAATGTGGCGGCCTCCAGTATTACGGTGCAAAGTGAGAATTTCTCCGCGGACAA
GAAGGCGATATCCCAGTCGCAGCAATCGCAGACGATGACCTCCAACGGGATCATCAGTCAGGAGAAACAT
GTATCCTCCGCCTCGCAGGCCAACTACTCGATGTCGCACAAGGGCGTTTCCAGTACCGGCAGTAGCATGA
TCACCAGCTCCTCGCAAATGTCCGCGATGAATGGCCAGATGCTGAAGCTCGCCGATCTCAAGTTGGATGA
CCTCAAGTCGCTGACAGCTGGCAGTGGGCAGCAGGAGATCGAGCAGACCATCAACAAGTATTCCAATATG
CTGACCTCAATAGTGAGCTCCCTGCAAGAAGATGAGCGAGGTGGTAGTGCCATAACCGTCCACGATGTTG
GTGGCAAGAAGTCTCAGTACCTGGAGAAGATCAACGAAGTCATTCGTCGAGCTTGGGCAGTGCCCACACA
TGGCCACGAGCTGGGCTACTCATTGTGCAATTCCCTGCGCCAAAGTGGCGGCCTCGATCTTCTCATGAAG
AACTGCGTTAAGCCCGATCTCCAGTTTTCCTCCGCACAGCTTCTTGAGCAGTGCCTAACCACCGAGAACC
GCAAACATGTGGTGGATAATGGTCTGGATAAGGTGGTCAATGTGGCCTGTGTCTGCACAAAGAATTCCAA
TATGGAGCACTCCCGCGTGGGCACTGGCATCCTGGAGCATCTGTTCAGACACTCCGAGGGCACCTGTTCG
GATGTGATAAGGCTAGGTGGTCTGGATGCCGTGCTCTTTGAGTGCCGCACCAGTGATTTGGAAACTCTGC
GACACTGCGCTAGTGCACTGGCAAATTTATCTCTATATGGTGGAGCCGAGAATCAGGAGGAGATGATCCT
ACGCAAGGTGCCCATGTGGTTGTTCCCATTGGCCTTCCACAACGATGATAACATCAAGTACTATGCCTGC
TTGGCCATTGCAGTGCTGGTAGCCAACAAGGAGATTGAAGCCGAGGTGCTGAAGTCTGGATGCTTGGATT
TGGTGGAACCCTTTGTCACCTCCCACGACCCCTCGGCTTTTGCGAGATCCAATCTGGCACATGCCCACGG
GCAAAGCAAACATTGGCTGAAAAGATTGGTTCCAGTTTTGAGTTCCAATCGCGAAGAGGCCCGCAATCTG
GCTGCCTTCCATTTTTGCATGGAGGCGGGCATCAAGAGGGAGCAGGGTAACACCGACATCTTCCGCGAGA
TCAACGCTATTGAAGCTTTGAAAAATGTGGCCAGCTGTCCAAATGCCATTGCATCCAAGTTCGCCGCTCA
GGCTCTGAGATTGATTGGAGAGACAGTTCCGCACAAGCTGTCCCAACAGGTTCCCTTGTGGTCCGTGGAG
GATGTGCAGGAGTGGGTAAAGCAAATCGGTTTCAATGACTACATCGACAAGTTCAACGAGTCCCAGGTGG
ACGGGGATCTTTTACTGAAGCTCAATCAGGATAACCTCCGGGCTGATATTGGAATCGGTAATGGAATACT
TCTAAAGCGTTTTGAACGCGAGCTGCAAAATCTCAAGCGTATGGCTGACTACTCATCCAAGGACACGGCC
AAGATGCACCAATTTCTCTCGGAGATCGGTACTGATTACTGCACCTACACGTATGCCATGCTGAATGCTG
GAATTGACAAGTGTGCACTGCCGCATGTCAATGAGGATATGCTGATGACAGAGTGTGGCATCCACAACTC
GATCCATCGTCTGAGAATTCTCAATGCGGTCAAAAACTTGGAGAATTCGCTGCCCAGCTCGTCGGAGGAG
AACATGGCCAAGACGCTAGATGTTTTCGTTAGCTATAGGCGATCAAACGGCTCCCAACTAGCCAGTCTTC
TCAAGGTGCATCTGCAGCTTCGTGGTTTCTCCGTTTTCATCGACGTGGAGCGCCTGGAGGCGGGCAAATT
TGACAACGGCCTATTGAACAGTATTCGACAGGCAAAGAACTTTGTCTTAGTATTAACTCCCGATGCCCTG
CACCGCTGCATTAACGACGAGGACTGCAAGGACTGGGTGCATCGCGAAATCGTGGCTGCCCTGAACTCGA
ACTGCAACATTATACCCATCATAGACCAGCAATTCGATTGGCCCGAGGTGGAGCGACTTCCCGAGGACAT
GCGCAGTGTGGCCCATTTTAACGGTGTTAATTGGATCCACGACTACCAGGACGCATGCATCGATAAGCTC
GAAAGATTTTTGCGCGGCGAAAAGAATATCGATCGCATTGCGGCGATGGTGCCCGGCACCCCCGGTTCGG
TCTCATACCAAAGAATGCACAGCAACGACTCCGACTACCAGAGCGGAGGAGCAGGCGCCGGATCAGGAGC
AGGAACTGGAGGAGGAGGTGGTGGCGGCGTTACGGGCAGTGTGGTGGATGGCCTGATGGTGGCGGCCAAT
GGCAGCGGACAAGGTGGGCCAACGAGTACTACATCTACTACTTCTTCTACTCCCAACTCAAATTCAAGCT
CAAGCTCTAACCAGAGTCCCCCAGCGGCTCCAGCGGACTACAAAGACGATGACGACAAGTAGGAATTCCG
GCGATGCTGATCCGAGCAGTCCGATGGGGAGGAGGAGGAGGAGGAGGAGGACGGCGATGAGGAGGAGGAA
GATGATGGATCCGATGAGGAAAATGGAAATGGAAATAGAGGGGGCAGAAATCGACCCAGAGACAACGGAG
GATGAGATGATGATCCCACATAGACTTGTTGCATTAAACGAATATTAGCGCTTATGTCTAGAGGATCTTT
GTGAAGGAACCTTACTTCTGTGGTGTGACATAATTGGACAAACTACCTACAGAGATTTAAAGCTCTAAGG
TAAATATAAAATTTTTAAGTGTATAATGTGTTAAACTACTGATTCTAATTGTTTGTGTATTTTAGATTCC
AACCTATGGAACTGATGAATGGGAGCAGTGGTGGAATGCCTTTAATGAGGAAAACCTGTTTTGCTCAGAA
GAAATGCCATCTAGTGATGATGAGGCTACTGCTGACTCTCAACATTCTACTCCTCCAAAAAAGAAGAGAA
AGGTAGAAGACCCCAAGGACTTTCCTTCAGAATTGCTAAGTTTTTTGAGTCATGCTGTGTTTAGTAATAG
AACTCTTGCTTGCTTTGCTATTTACACCACAAAGGAAAAAGCTGCACTGCTATACAAGAAAATTATGGAA
AAATATTTGATGTATAGTGCCTTGACTAGAGATCATAATCAGCCATACCACATTTGTAGAGGTTTTACTT
GCTTTAAAAAACCTCCCACACCTCCCCCTGAACCTGAAACATAAAATGAATGCAATTGTTGTTGTTAACT
TGTTTATTGCAGCTTATAATGGTTACAAATAAAGCAATAGCATCACAAATTTCACAAATAAAGCATTTTT
TTCACTGCATTCTAGTTGTGGTTTGTCCAAACTCATCAATGTATCTTATCATGTCTGGATCGGATCCGCG
GCCGCGGCTCGAGGGTACCTCTAGAGATCCACTAGTGTCGACGATGTAGGTCACGGTCTCGAAGCCGCGG
TGCGGGTGCCAGGGCGTGCCCTTGGGCTCCCCGGGCGCGTACTCCACCTCACCCATCTGGTCCATCATGA
TGAACGGGTCGAGGTGGCGGTAGTTGATCCCGGCGAACGCGCGGCGCACCGGGAAGCCCTCGCCCTCGAA
ACCGCTGGGCGCGGTGGTCACGGTGAGCACGGGACGTGCGACGGCGTCGGCGGGTGCGGATACGCGGGGC
AGCGTCAGCGGGTTCTCGACGGTCACGGCGGGCATGTCGACACTAGTTCTAGCCAGCTTTTGTTCCCTTT
AGTGAGGGTTAATTTCGAGCTTGGCGTAATCATGGTCATAGCTGTTTCCTGTGTGAAATTGTTATCCGCT
CACAATTCCACACAACATACGAGCCGGAAGCATAAAGTGTAAAGCCTGGGGTGCCTAATGAGTGAGCTAA
CTCACATTAATTGCGTTGCGCTCACTGCCCGCTTTCCAGTCGGGAAACCTGTCGTGCCAGCTGCATTAAT
GAATCGGCCAACGCGCGGGGAGAGGCGGTTTGCGTATTGGGCGCTCTTCCGCTTCCTCGCTCACTGACTC
GCTGCGCTCGGTCGTTCGGCTGCGGCGAGCGGTATCAGCTCACTCAAAGGCGGTAATACGGTTATCCACA
GAATCAGGGGATAACGCAGGAAAGAACATGTGAGCAAAAGGCCAGCAAAAGGCCAGGAACCGTAAAAAGG
CCGCGTTGCTGGCGTTTTTCCATAGGCTCCGCCCCCCTGACGAGCATCACAAAAATCGACGCTCAAGTCA
GAGGTGGCGAAACCCGACAGGACTATAAAGATACCAGGCGTTTCCCCCTGGAAGCTCCCTCGTGCGCTCT
CCTGTTCCGACCCTGCCGCTTACCGGATACCTGTCCGCCTTTCTCCCTTCGGGAAGCGTGGCGCTTTCTC
ATAGCTCACGCTGTAGGTATCTCAGTTCGGTGTAGGTCGTTCGCTCCAAGCTGGGCTGTGTGCACGAACC
CCCCGTTCAGCCCGACCGCTGCGCCTTATCCGGTAACTATCGTCTTGAGTCCAACCCGGTAAGACACGAC
TTATCGCCACTGGCAGCAGCCACTGGTAACAGGATTAGCAGAGCGAGGTATGTAGGCGGTGCTACAGAGT
TCTTGAAGTGGTGGCCTAACTACGGCTACACTAGAAGGACAGTATTTGGTATCTGCGCTCTGCTGAAGCC
AGTTACCTTCGGAAAAAGAGTTGGTAGCTCTTGATCCGGCAAACAAACCACCGCTGGTAGCGGTGGTTTT
TTTGTTTGCAAGCAGCAGATTACGCGCAGAAAAAAAGGATCTCAAGAAGATCCTTTGATCTTTTCTACGG
GGTCTGACGCTCAGTGGAACGAAAACTCACGTTAAGGGATTTTGGTCATGAGATTATCAAAAAGGATCTT
CACCTAGATCCTTTTAAATTAAAAATGAAGTTTTAAATCAATCTAAAGTATATATGAGTAAACTTGGTCT
GACAGTTACCAATGCTTAATCAGTGAGGCACCTATCTCAGCGATCTGTCTATTTCGTTCATCCATAGTTG
CCTGACTCCCCGTCGTGTAGATAACTACGATACGGGAGGGCTTACCATCTGGCCCCAGTGCTGCAATGAT
ACCGCGAGACCCACGCTCACCGGCTCCAGATTTATCAGCAATAAACCAGCCAGCCGGAAGGGCCGAGCGC
AGAAGTGGTCCTGCAACTTTATCCGCCTCCATCCAGTCTATTAATTGTTGCCGGGAAGCTAGAGTAAGTA
GTTCGCCAGTTAATAGTTTGCGCAACGTTGTTGCCATTGCTACAGGCATCGTGGTGTCACGCTCGTCGTT
TGGTATGGCTTCATTCAGCTCCGGTTCCCAACGATCAAGGCGAGTTACATGATCCCCCATGTTGTGCAAA
AAAGCGGTTAGCTCCTTCGGTCCTCCGATCGTTGTCAGAAGTAAGTTGGCCGCAGTGTTATCACTCATGG
TTATGGCAGCACTGCATAATTCTCTTACTGTCATGCCATCCGTAAGATGCTTTTCTGTGACTGGTGAGTA
CTCAACCAAGTCATTCTGAGAATAGTGTATGCGGCGACCGAGTTGCTCTTGCCCGGCGTCAATACGGGAT
AATACCGCGCCACATAGCAGAACTTTAAAAGTGCTCATCATTGGAAAACGTTCTTCGGGGCGAAAACTCT
CAAGGATCTTACCGCTGTTGAGATCCAGTTCGATGTAACCCACTCGTGCACCCAACTGATCTTCAGCATC
TTTTACTTTCACCAGCGTTTCTGGGTGAGCAAAAACAGGAAGGCAAAATGCCGCAAAAAAGGGAATAAGG
GCGACACGGAAATGTTGAATACTCATACTCTTCCTTTTTCAATATTATTGAAGCATTTATCAGGGTTATT
GTCTCATGAGCGGATACATATTTGAATGTATTTAGAAAAATAAACAAATAGGGGTTCCGCGCACATTTCC
CCGAAAAGTGCCAC
