Features (pLannotate 1.2.2; 26 found; start..end, strand, type, name):
      2..430     -  rep_origin     f1 ori (sequence partly withheld): f1 bacteriophage origin of replication; arrow indicates direction of (+) strand synthesis
    435..592     -  CDS            lacZα (fragment): LacZα fragment of β-galactosidase; lacZ fragment
    595..613     +  promoter       T7 promoter: promoter for bacteriophage T7 RNA polymerase
    638..4757    +  gene           mini-white: white; This modified version of the white gene lacks part of the first intron.
   4764..4797    -  protein_bind   loxP: Cre-mediated recombination occurs in the 8-bp core sequence (GCATACAT). Cre recombinase
   4827..4848    -  misc_feature   MCS (fragment): pUC18/19 multiple cloning site
   4847..4927    +  protein_bind   5X UAS (fragment): five tandem copies of the "ScaI site" 17-mer CGGAGTACTGTCCTCCG, an upstream activating sequence (UAS) that efficiently binds yeast Gal4 (Webster et al., 1988; Pfeiffer et al., 2010) GAL4
   4941..5179    +  promoter       hsp70 promoter: Drosophila melanogaster hsp70Bb promoter
   5592..5613    +  CDS            9xHis (fragment): 9xHis affinity tag
   5814..8261    +  CDS            Sarm (fragment): SARM1_DROME - Also known as Ect4 From Drosophila melanogaster (Fruit fly).
   8593..8667    +  CDS            small t antigen (fragment): SV40 (simian virus 40) small t antigen
   8669..8734    +  intron         small t intron: SV40 (simian virus 40) small t antigen intron
   8864..8884    +  CDS            SV40 NLS: nuclear localization signal of SV40 (simian virus 40) large T antigen
   8891..9025    +  CDS            LT_POVHA (fragment): Protein inferred from homology: Swiss-Prot protein existence level 3. Isoform large T antigen is a key early protein essential for both driving viral replication and inducing cellular transformation. Plays a role in viral genome replication by driving entry of quiescent cells into the cell cycle and by autoregulating the synthesis of viral early mRNA. Displays highly oncogenic activities by corrupting the host cellular checkpoint mechanisms that guard cell division and the transcription, replication, and repair of DNA. Participates in the modulation of cellular gene expression preceeding viral
   9050..9133    +  CDS            large T antigen (fragment): large T antigen from SV40 (simian virus 40)
   9156..9290    +  polyA_signal   SV40 poly(A) signal: SV40 polyadenylation signal
   9357..9426    +  protein_bind   attB: attB site for the φC31 integrase (Groth et al., 2000) phage φC31 integrase
   9645..9663    -  promoter       T3 promoter: promoter for bacteriophage T3 RNA polymerase
   9706..9728    -  protein_bind   lac operator (fragment): The lac repressor binds to the lac operator to inhibit transcription in E. coli. This inhibition can be relieved by adding lactose or isopropyl-β-D-thiogalactopyranoside (IPTG). lac repressor encoded by lacI
   9732..9762    -  promoter       lac promoter: promoter for the E. coli lac operon
   9777..9798    -  protein_bind   CAP binding site: CAP binding activates transcription in the presence of cAMP. E. coli catabolite activator protein
   9811..9903    -  CDS            lacI (fragment): lac repressor; lacI; The lac repressor binds to the lac operator to inhibit transcription in E. coli. This inhibition can be relieved by adding lactose or isopropyl-β-D-thiogalactopyranoside (IPTG).
  10086..10674   -  rep_origin     ori: high-copy-number ColE1/pMB1/pBR322/pUC origin of replication
  10845..11705   -  CDS            AmpR: β-lactamase; bla; confers resistance to ampicillin, carbenicillin, and related antibiotics
  11706..11810   -  promoter       AmpR promoter: bla
  11836..11861   -  rep_origin     M13 ori (fragment): M13 bacteriophage origin of replication; arrow indicates direction of (+) strand synthesis
>Addgene plasmid #187882 | UAS-dsarm(E,K450R)::flag | addgene full sequence | sequence record 372287 | Addgene NGS Result
AAATTCGCGTTAAATTTTTGTTAAATCAGCTCATTTTTTAACCAATAGGCCGAAATCGGCAAAATCCCTT
ATAAATCAAAAGAATAGACCGAGATAGGGT
[37 nt withheld, positions 101-137]
AAAGAACGTGGACTCCAACGTCAAAGG
[49 nt withheld, positions 165-213]
T
[91 nt withheld, positions 215-305]
G
[124 nt withheld, positions 307-430]
CCCATTCGCCATTCAGGCTGCGCAACTGTTGGGAAGGGCGATCGGTGCGGGCCTCTTCGCTATTACGCCA
GCTGGCGAAAGGGGGATGTGCTGCAAGGCGATTAAGTTGGGTAACGCCAGGGTTTTCCCAGTCACGACGT
TGTAAAACGACGGCCAGTGAATTGTAATACGACTCACTATAGGGCGAATTGGGTACGTACCGGGCCCCTA
GTATGTATGTAAGTTAATAAAACCCATTTTTGCGGAAAGTAGATAAAAAAAACATTTTTTTTTTTTACTG
CACTGGATATCATTGAACTTATCTGATCAGTTTTAAATTTACTTCGATCCAAGGGTATTTGATGTACCAG
GTTCTTTCGATTACCTCTCACTCAAAATGACATTCCACTCAAAGTCAGCGCTGTTTGCCTCCTTCTCTGT
CCACAGAAATATCGCCGTCTCTTTCGCCGCTGCGTCCGCTATCTCTTTCGCCACCGTTTGTAGCGTTACG
TAGCGTCAATGTCCGCCTTCAGTTGCATTTTGTCAGCGGTTTCGTGACGAAGCTCCAAGCGGTTTACGCC
ATCAATTAAACACAAAGTGCTGTGCCAAAACTCCTCTCGCTTCTTATTTTTGTTTGTTTTTTGAGTGATT
GGGGTGGTGATTGGTTTTGGGTGGGTAAGCAGGGGAAAGTGTGAAAAATCCCGGCAATGGGCCAAGAGGA
TCAGGAGCTATTAATTCGCGGAGGCAGCAAACACCCATCTGCCGAGCATCTGAACAATGTGAGTAGTACA
TGTGCATACATCTTAAGTTCACTTGATCTATAGGAACTGCGATTGCAACATCAAATTGTCTGCGGCGTGA
GAACTGCGACCCACAAAAATCCCAAACCGCAATTGCACAAACAAATAGTGACACGAAACAGATTATTCTG
GTAGCTGTTCTCGCTATATAAGACAATTTTTGAGATCATATCATGATCAAGACATCTAAAGGCATTCATT
TTCGACTATATTCTTTTTTACAAAAAATATAACAACCAGATATTTTAAGCTGATCCTAGATGCACAAAAA
ATAAATAAAAGTATAAACCTACTTCGTAGGATACTTCGGGGTACTTTTTGTTCGGGGTTAGATGAGCATA
ACGCTTGTAGTTGATATTTGAGATCCCCTATCATTGCAGGGTGACAGCGGAGCGGCTTCGCAGAGCTGCA
TTAACCAGGGCTTCGGGCAGGCCAAAAACTACGGCACGCTCCGGCCACCCAGTCCGCCGGAGGACTCCGG
TTCAGGGAGCGGCCAACTAGCCGAGAACCTCACCTATGCCTGGCACAATATGGACATCTTTGGGGCGGTC
AATCAGCCGGGCTCCGGATGGCGGCAGCTGGTCAACCGGACACGCGGACTATTCTGCAACGAGCGACACA
TACCGGCGCCCAGGAAACATTTGCTCAAGAACGGTGAGTTTCTATTCGCAGTCGGCTGATCTGTGTGAAA
TCTTAATAAAGGGTCCAATTACCAATTTGAAACTCAGTTTGCGGCGTGGCCTATCCGGGCGAACTTTTGG
CCGTGATGGGCAGTTCCGGTGCCGGAAAGACGACCCTGCTGAATGCCCTTGCCTTTCGATCGCCGCAGGG
CATCCAAGTATCGCCATCCGGGATGCGACTGCTCAATGGCCAACCTGTGGACGCCAAGGAGATGCAGGCC
AGGTGCGCCTATGTCCAGCAGGATGACCTCTTTATCGGCTCCCTAACGGCCAGGGAACACCTGATTTTCC
AAGCCATGGTGCGGATGCCACGACATCTGACCTATCGGCAGCGAGTGGCCCGCGTGGATCAGGTGATCCA
GGAGCTTTCGCTCAGCAAATGTCAGCACACGATCATCGGTGTGCCCGGCAGGGTGAAAGGTCTGTCCGGC
GGAGAAAGGAAGCGTCTGGCATTCGCCTCCGAGGCTCTAACCGATCCGCCGCTTCTGATCTGCGATGAGC
CCACCTCCGGACTGGACTCCTTTACCGCCCACAGCGTCGTCCAGGTGCTGAAGAAGCTGTCGCAGAAGGG
CAAGACCGTCATCCTGACCATTCATCAGCCGTCTTCCGAGCTGTTTGAGCTCTTTGACAAGATCCTTCTG
ATGGCCGAGGGCAGGGTAGCTTTCTTGGGCACTCCCAGCGAAGCCGTCGACTTCTTTTCCTAGTGAGTTC
GATGTGTTTATTAAGGGTATCTAGTATTACATAACATCTCAACTCCTATCCAGCGTGGGTGCCCAGTGTC
CTACCAACTACAATCCGGCGGACTTTTACGTACAGGTGTTGGCCGTTGTGCCCGGACGGGAGATCGAGTC
CCGTGATCGGATCGCCAAGATATGCGACAATTTTGCCATTAGCAAAGTAGCCCGGGATATGGAGCAGTTG
TTGGCCACCAAAAATCTGGAGAAGCCACTGGAGCAGCCGGAGAATGGGTACACCTACAAGGCCACCTGGT
TCATGCAGTTCCGGGCGGTCCTGTGGCGATCCTGGCTGTCGGTGCTCAAGGAACCACTCCTCGTAAAAGT
GCGACTTATTCAGACAACGGTGAGTGGTTCCAGTGGAAACAAATGATATAACGCTTACAATTCTTGGAAA
CAAATTCGCTAGATTTTAGATAGAATTGCCTGATTCCACACCCTTCTTAGTTTTTTTCAATGAGATGTAT
AGTTTATAGTTTTGCAGAAGATAAATAAATTTCATTTAACTCGCGAATATTAATGAGATGCGAGTAACAT
TTTAATTTGCAGATGGTTGCCATCTTGATTGGCCTCATCTTTTTGGGCCAACAACTCACGCAAGTGGGTG
TGATGAATATCAACGGAGCCATCTTCCTCTTCCTGACCAACATGACCTTTCAAAACGTCTTTGCCACGAT
AAATGTAAGTCATGTTTAGAATACATTTGCATTTCAATAATTTACTAACTTTCTAATGAATCGATTCGAT
TTAGGTGTTCACCTCAGAGCTGCCAGTTTTTATGAGGGAGGCCCGAAGTCGACTTTATCGCTGTGACACA
TACTTTCTGGGCAAAACGATTGCCGAATTGCCGCTTTTTCTCACAGTGCCACTGGTCTTCACGGCGATTG
CCTATCCGATGATCGGACTGCGGGCCGGAGTGCTGCACTTCTTCAACTGCCTGGCGCTGGTCACTCTGGT
GGCCAATGTGTCAACGTCCTTCGGATATCTAATATCCTGCGCCAGCTCCTCGACCTCGATGGCGCTGTCT
GTGGGTCCGCCGGTTATCATACCATTCCTGCTCTTTGGCGGCTTCTTCTTGAACTCGGGCTCGGTGCCAG
TATACCTCAAATGGTTGTCGTACCTCTCATGGTTCCGTTACGCCAACGAGGGTCTGCTGATTAACCAATG
GGCGGACGTGGAGCCGGGCGAAATTAGCTGCACATCGTCGAACACCACGTGCCCCAGTTCGGGCAAGGTC
ATCCTGGAGACGCTTAACTTCTCCGCCGCCGATCTGCCGCTGGACTACGTGGGTCTGGCCATTCTCATCG
TGAGCTTCCGGGTGCTCGCATATCTGGCTCTAAGACTTCGGGCCCGACGCAAGGAGTAGCCGACATATAT
CCGAAATAACTGCTTGTTTTTTTTTTTTACCATTATTACCATCGTGTTTACTGTTTATTGCCCCCTCAAA
AAGCTAATGTAATTATATTTGTGCCAATAAAAACAAGATATGACCTATAGAATACAAGTATTTCCCCTTC
GAACATCCCCACAAGTAGACTTTGGATTTGTCTTCTAACCAAAAGACTTACACACCTGCATACCTTACAT
CAAAAACTCGTTTATCGCTACATAAAACACCGGGATATATTTTTTATATACATACTTTTCAAATCGCGCG
CCCTCTTCATAATTCACCTCCACCACACCACGTTTCGTAGTTGCTCTTTCGCTGTCTCCCACCCGCTCTC
CGCAACACATTCACCTTTTGTTCGACGACCTTGGAGCGACTGTCGTTAGTTCCGCGCGATTCGGTTCGCT
CAAATGGTTCCGAGTGGTTCATTTCGTCTCAATAGAAATTAGTAATAAATATTTGTATGTACAATTTATT
TGCTCCAATATATTTGTATATATTTCCCTCACAGCTATATTTATTCTAATTTAATATTATGACTTTTTAA
GGTAATTTTTTGTGACCTGTTCGGAGTGATTAGCGTTACAATTTGAACTGAAAGTGACATCCAGTGTTTG
TTCCTTGTGTAGATGCATCTCAAAAAAATGGTGGGCATAATAGTGTTGTTTATATATATCAAAAATAACA
ACTATAATAATAAGAATACATTTAATTTAGAAAATGCTTGGATTTCACTGGAACTAGGCTAGCATAACTT
CGTATAATGTATGCTATACGAAGTTATGCTAGCGGATCCAAAAGCTTTCCGGATCCAAGCTTGCATGCCT
GCAGGTCGGAGTACTGTCCTCCGAGCGGAGTACTGTCCTCCGAGCGGAGTACTGTCCTCCGAGCGGAGTA
CTGTCCTCCGAGCGGAGACTCTAGCGAGCGCCGGAGTATAAATAGAGGCGCTTCGTCTACGGAGCGACAA
TTCAATTCAAACAAGCAAAGTGAACACGTCGCTAAGCGAAAGCTAAGCAAATAAACAAGCGCAGCTGAAC
AAGCTAAACAATCTGCAGTAAAGTGCAAGTTAAAGTGAATCAATTAAAAGTAACCAGCAACCAAGTAAAT
CAACTGCAACTACTGAAATCTGCCAAGAAGTAATTATTGAATACAAGAAGAGAACTCTGAATAGGGAATT
GGGAATTCATGTCCAATCAGGCACCCTGGCCCGTTCGCAAGGGCATCTTCCGCTCGAGCGGTCAGTCGGA
TTTCACGCCAACCCGATCGCCTAGTCCCATTGTGGAGATGCCATTATCCCCGCCGCCGGTGGCCACGCCC
TCGAATAGATTTGGAATCAATTCACCGCTCTCCCCACCGCCGCAGCCTATTCAAGTGGTGGCGGGTTCAA
CGACAGCCACTACCATGTCCACTGCGTCCGCTGCCAGAGTGTCTGGTGCAGCTGCCTCCACTTCATCCTC
GTCCTCCTCTTCTTCGTCGTCGCAGTGCTCGTCGCAAACCTCGTCGAGTTCTAGTTCGCACACCAGAGTA
CGTAAAAGTTCTAACCCGCCCCCACAGCCAATTACCAGTTGTCCACTGTCGCCACCACCACCACCACCAC
CACAGCAACAACAACAACTACCACAACAACTGCCACCTCCAACGCCCATCAACAACACCAACCACTCAGC
AATTACAACACCCAATCACAACAATAACCACAACTGCAATCAAATGAGAAATGTACGCGAAATTCCCATT
GAGGTGGAGCAGAGCAAGGAAGCCCTCTCACTCCGCACCGGCGACATCACACAGCAGGCGAGCAACAATG
TGGCGGCCTCCAGTATTACGGTGCAAAGTGAGAATTTCTCCGCGGACAAGAAGGCGATATCCCAGTCGCA
GCAATCGCAGACGATGACCTCCAACGGGATCATCAGTCAGGAGAAACATGTATCCTCCGCCTCGCAGGCC
AACTACTCGATGTCGCACAAGGGCGTTTCCAGTACCGGCAGTAGCATGATCACCAGCTCCTCGCAAATGT
CCGCGATGAATGGCCAGATGCTGAAGCTCGCCGATCTCAAGTTGGATGACCTCAAGTCGCTGACAGCTGG
CAGTGGGCAGCAGGAGATCGAGCAGACCATCAACAAGTATTCCAATATGCTGACCTCAATAGTGAGCTCC
CTGCAAGAAGATGAGCGAGGTGGTAGTGCCATAACCGTCCACGATGTTGGTGGCAAGAAGTCTCAGTACC
TGGAGAAGATCAACGAAGTCATTCGTCGAGCTTGGGCAGTGCCCACACATGGCCACGAGCTGGGCTACTC
ATTGTGCAATTCCCTGCGCCAAAGTGGCGGCCTCGATCTTCTCATGAAGAACTGCGTTAAGCCCGATCTC
CAGTTTTCCTCCGCACAGCTTCTTGAGCAGTGCCTAACCACCGAGAACCGCAAACATGTGGTGGATAATG
GTCTGGATAAGGTGGTCAATGTGGCCTGTGTCTGCACAAAGAATTCCAATATGGAGCACTCCCGCGTGGG
CACTGGCATCCTGGAGCATCTGTTCAGACACTCCGAGGGCACCTGTTCGGATGTGATAAGGCTAGGTGGT
CTGGATGCCGTGCTCTTTGAGTGCCGCACCAGTGATTTGGAAACTCTGCGACACTGCGCTAGTGCACTGG
CAAATTTATCTCTATATGGTGGAGCCGAGAATCAGGAGGAGATGATCCTACGCAAGGTGCCCATGTGGTT
GTTCCCATTGGCCTTCCACAACGATGATAACATCAAGTACTATGCCTGCTTGGCCATTGCAGTGCTGGTA
GCCAACAAGGAGATTGAAGCCGAGGTGCTGAAGTCTGGATGCTTGGATTTGGTGGAACCCTTTGTCACCT
CCCACGACCCCTCGGCTTTTGCGAGATCCAATCTGGCACATGCCCACGGGCAAAGCAAACATTGGCTGAA
AAGATTGGTTCCAGTTTTGAGTTCCAATCGCGAAGAGGCCCGCAATCTGGCTGCCTTCCATTTTTGCATG
GAGGCGGGCATCAAGAGGGAGCAGGGTAACACCGACATCTTCCGCGAGATCAACGCTATTGAAGCTTTGA
AAAATGTGGCCAGCTGTCCAAATGCCATTGCATCCAAGTTCGCCGCTCAGGCTCTGAGATTGATTGGAGA
GACAGTTCCGCACAAGCTGTCCCAACAGGTTCCCTTGTGGTCCGTGGAGGATGTGCAGGAGTGGGTAAAG
CAAATCGGTTTCAATGACTACATCGACAAGTTCAACGAGTCCCAGGTGGACGGGGATCTTTTACTGAAGC
TCAATCAGGATAACCTCCGGGCTGATATTGGAATCGGTAATGGAATACTTCTAAAGCGTTTTGAACGCGA
GCTGCAAAATCTCAAGCGTATGGCTGACTACTCATCCAAGGACACGGCCAAGATGCACCAATTTCTCTCG
GAGATCGGTACTGATTACTGCACCTACACGTATGCCATGCTGAATGCTGGAATTGACAAGTGTGCACTGC
CGCATGTCAATGAGGATATGCTGATGACAGAGTGTGGCATCCACAACTCGATCCATCGTCTGAGAATTCT
CAATGCGGTCAAAAACTTGGAGAATTCGCTGCCCAGCTCGTCGGAGGAGAACATGGCCAAGACGCTAGAT
GTTTTCGTTAGCTATAGGCGATCAAACGGCTCCCAACTAGCCAGTCTTCTCAAGGTGCATCTGCAGCTTC
GTGGTTTCTCCGTTTTCATCGACGTGGAGCGCCTGGAGGCGGGCAAATTTGACAACGGCCTATTGAACAG
TATTCGACAGGCAAAGAACTTTGTCTTAGTATTAACTCCCGATGCCCTGCACCGCTGCATTAACGACGAG
GACTGCAAGGACTGGGTGCATCGCGAAATCGTGGCTGCCCTGAACTCGAACTGCAACATTATACCCATCA
TAGACCAGCAATTCGATTGGCCCGAGGTGGAGCGACTTCCCGAGGACATGCGCAGTGTGGCCCATTTTAA
CGGTGTTAATTGGATCCACGACTACCAGGACGCATGCATCGATAAGCTCGAAAGATTTTTGCGCGGCGAA
AAGAATATCGATCGCATTGCGGCGATGGTGCCCGGCACCCCCGGTTCGGTCTCATACCAAAGAATGCACA
GCAACGACTCCGACTACCAGAGCGGAGGAGCAGGCGCCGGATCAGGAGCAGGAACTGGAGGAGGAGGTGG
TGGCGGCGTTACGGGCAGTGTGGTGGATGGCCTGATGGTGGCGGCCAATGGCAGCGGACAAGGTGGGCCA
ACGAGTACTACATCTACTACTTCTTCTACTCCCAACTCAAATTCAAGCTCAAGCTCTAACCAGAGTCCCC
CAGCGGCTCCAGCGGACTACAAAGACGATGACGACAAGTAGGAATTCCGGCGATGCTGATCCGAGCAGTC
CGATGGGGAGGAGGAGGAGGAGGAGGAGGACGGCGATGAGGAGGAGGAAGATGATGGATCCGATGAGGAA
AATGGAAATGGAAATAGAGGGGGCAGAAATCGACCCAGAGACAACGGAGGATGAGATGATGATCCCACAT
AGACTTGTTGCATTAAACGAATATTAGCGCTTATGTCTAGAGGATCTTTGTGAAGGAACCTTACTTCTGT
GGTGTGACATAATTGGACAAACTACCTACAGAGATTTAAAGCTCTAAGGTAAATATAAAATTTTTAAGTG
TATAATGTGTTAAACTACTGATTCTAATTGTTTGTGTATTTTAGATTCCAACCTATGGAACTGATGAATG
GGAGCAGTGGTGGAATGCCTTTAATGAGGAAAACCTGTTTTGCTCAGAAGAAATGCCATCTAGTGATGAT
GAGGCTACTGCTGACTCTCAACATTCTACTCCTCCAAAAAAGAAGAGAAAGGTAGAAGACCCCAAGGACT
TTCCTTCAGAATTGCTAAGTTTTTTGAGTCATGCTGTGTTTAGTAATAGAACTCTTGCTTGCTTTGCTAT
TTACACCACAAAGGAAAAAGCTGCACTGCTATACAAGAAAATTATGGAAAAATATTTGATGTATAGTGCC
TTGACTAGAGATCATAATCAGCCATACCACATTTGTAGAGGTTTTACTTGCTTTAAAAAACCTCCCACAC
CTCCCCCTGAACCTGAAACATAAAATGAATGCAATTGTTGTTGTTAACTTGTTTATTGCAGCTTATAATG
GTTACAAATAAAGCAATAGCATCACAAATTTCACAAATAAAGCATTTTTTTCACTGCATTCTAGTTGTGG
TTTGTCCAAACTCATCAATGTATCTTATCATGTCTGGATCGGATCCGCGGCCGCGGCTCGAGGGTACCTC
TAGAGATCCACTAGTGTCGACGATGTAGGTCACGGTCTCGAAGCCGCGGTGCGGGTGCCAGGGCGTGCCC
TTGGGCTCCCCGGGCGCGTACTCCACCTCACCCATCTGGTCCATCATGATGAACGGGTCGAGGTGGCGGT
AGTTGATCCCGGCGAACGCGCGGCGCACCGGGAAGCCCTCGCCCTCGAAACCGCTGGGCGCGGTGGTCAC
GGTGAGCACGGGACGTGCGACGGCGTCGGCGGGTGCGGATACGCGGGGCAGCGTCAGCGGGTTCTCGACG
GTCACGGCGGGCATGTCGACACTAGTTCTAGCCAGCTTTTGTTCCCTTTAGTGAGGGTTAATTTCGAGCT
TGGCGTAATCATGGTCATAGCTGTTTCCTGTGTGAAATTGTTATCCGCTCACAATTCCACACAACATACG
AGCCGGAAGCATAAAGTGTAAAGCCTGGGGTGCCTAATGAGTGAGCTAACTCACATTAATTGCGTTGCGC
TCACTGCCCGCTTTCCAGTCGGGAAACCTGTCGTGCCAGCTGCATTAATGAATCGGCCAACGCGCGGGGA
GAGGCGGTTTGCGTATTGGGCGCTCTTCCGCTTCCTCGCTCACTGACTCGCTGCGCTCGGTCGTTCGGCT
GCGGCGAGCGGTATCAGCTCACTCAAAGGCGGTAATACGGTTATCCACAGAATCAGGGGATAACGCAGGA
AAGAACATGTGAGCAAAAGGCCAGCAAAAGGCCAGGAACCGTAAAAAGGCCGCGTTGCTGGCGTTTTTCC
ATAGGCTCCGCCCCCCTGACGAGCATCACAAAAATCGACGCTCAAGTCAGAGGTGGCGAAACCCGACAGG
ACTATAAAGATACCAGGCGTTTCCCCCTGGAAGCTCCCTCGTGCGCTCTCCTGTTCCGACCCTGCCGCTT
ACCGGATACCTGTCCGCCTTTCTCCCTTCGGGAAGCGTGGCGCTTTCTCATAGCTCACGCTGTAGGTATC
TCAGTTCGGTGTAGGTCGTTCGCTCCAAGCTGGGCTGTGTGCACGAACCCCCCGTTCAGCCCGACCGCTG
CGCCTTATCCGGTAACTATCGTCTTGAGTCCAACCCGGTAAGACACGACTTATCGCCACTGGCAGCAGCC
ACTGGTAACAGGATTAGCAGAGCGAGGTATGTAGGCGGTGCTACAGAGTTCTTGAAGTGGTGGCCTAACT
ACGGCTACACTAGAAGAACAGTATTTGGTATCTGCGCTCTGCTGAAGCCAGTTACCTTCGGAAAAAGAGT
TGGTAGCTCTTGATCCGGCAAACAAACCACCGCTGGTAGCGGTGGTTTTTTTGTTTGCAAGCAGCAGATT
ACGCGCAGAAAAAAAGGATCTCAAGAAGATCCTTTGATCTTTTCTACGGGGTCTGACGCTCAGTGGAACG
AAAACTCACGTTAAGGGATTTTGGTCATGAGATTATCAAAAAGGATCTTCACCTAGATCCTTTTAAATTA
AAAATGAAGTTTTAAATCAATCTAAAGTATATATGAGTAAACTTGGTCTGACAGTTACCAATGCTTAATC
AGTGAGGCACCTATCTCAGCGATCTGTCTATTTCGTTCATCCATAGTTGCCTGACTCCCCGTCGTGTAGA
TAACTACGATACGGGAGGGCTTACCATCTGGCCCCAGTGCTGCAATGATACCGCGAGACCCACGCTCACC
GGCTCCAGATTTATCAGCAATAAACCAGCCAGCCGGAAGGGCCGAGCGCAGAAGTGGTCCTGCAACTTTA
TCCGCCTCCATCCAGTCTATTAATTGTTGCCGGGAAGCTAGAGTAAGTAGTTCGCCAGTTAATAGTTTGC
GCAACGTTGTTGCCATTGCTACAGGCATCGTGGTGTCACGCTCGTCGTTTGGTATGGCTTCATTCAGCTC
CGGTTCCCAACGATCAAGGCGAGTTACATGATCCCCCATGTTGTGCAAAAAAGCGGTTAGCTCCTTCGGT
CCTCCGATCGTTGTCAGAAGTAAGTTGGCCGCAGTGTTATCACTCATGGTTATGGCAGCACTGCATAATT
CTCTTACTGTCATGCCATCCGTAAGATGCTTTTCTGTGACTGGTGAGTACTCAACCAAGTCATTCTGAGA
ATAGTGTATGCGGCGACCGAGTTGCTCTTGCCCGGCGTCAATACGGGATAATACCGCGCCACATAGCAGA
ACTTTAAAAGTGCTCATCATTGGAAAACGTTCTTCGGGGCGAAAACTCTCAAGGATCTTACCGCTGTTGA
GATCCAGTTCGATGTAACCCACTCGTGCACCCAACTGATCTTCAGCATCTTTTACTTTCACCAGCGTTTC
TGGGTGAGCAAAAACAGGAAGGCAAAATGCCGCAAAAAAGGGAATAAGGGCGACACGGAAATGTTGAATA
CTCATACTCTTCCTTTTTCAATATTATTGAAGCATTTATCAGGGTTATTGTCTCATGAGCGGATACATAT
TTGAATGTATTTAGAAAAATAAACAAATAGGGGTTCCGCGCACATTTCCCCGAAAAGTGCCACCTAAATT
GTAAGCGTTAATATTTTGTTA
